>Addgene plasmid #182648 | pQCXIP-SHMY-A1Pi | addgene full sequence | sequence record 358630 | Addgene NGS Result
TCCGCGTTACATAACTTACGGTAAATGGCCCGCCTGGCTGACCGCCCAACGACCCCCGCCCATTGACGTC
AATAATGACGTATGTTCCCATAGTAACGCCAATAGGGACTTTCCATTGACGTCAATGGGTGGAGTATTTA
CGGTAAACTGCCCACTTGGCAGTACATCAAGTGTATCATATGCCAAGTACGCCCCCTATTGACGTCAATG
ACGGTAAATGGCCCGCCTGGCATTATGCCCAGTACATGACCTTATGGGACTTTCCTACTTGGCAGTACAT
CTACGTATTAGTCATCGCTATTACCATGGTGATGCGGTTTTGGCAGTACATCAATGGGCGTGGATAGCGG
TTTGACTCACGGGGATTTCCAAGTCTCCACCCCATTGACGTCAATGGGAGTTTGTTTTGGCACCAAAATC
AACGGGACTTTCCAAAATGTCGTAACAACTCCGCCCCATTGACGCAAATGGGCGGTAGGCGTGTACGGTG
GGAGGTCTATATAAGCAGAGCTCAATAAAAGAGCCCACAACCCCTCACTCGGCGCGCCAGTCTTCCGATA
GACTGCGTCGCCCGGGTACCCGTATTCCCAATAAAGCCTCTTGCTGTTTGCATCCGAATCGTGGTCTCGC
TGTTCCTTGGGAGGGTCTCCTCTGAGTGATTGACTACCCACGACGGGGGTCTTTCATTTGGGGGCTCGTC
CGGGATTTGGAGACCCCTGCCCAGGGACCACCGACCCACCACCGGGAGGTAAGCTGGCCAGCAACTTATC
TGTGTCTGTCCGATTGTCTAGTGTCTATGTTTGATGTTATGCGCCTGCGTCTGTACTAGTTAGCTAACTA
GCTCTGTATCTGGCGGACCCGTGGTGGAACTGACGAGTTCTGAACACCCGGCCGCAACCCTGGGAGACGT
CCCAGGGACTTTGGGGGCCGTTTTTGTGGCCCGACCTGAGGAAGGGAGTCGATGTGGAATCCGACCCCGT
CAGGATATGTGGTTCTGGTAGGAGACGAGAACCTAAAACAGTTCCCGCCTCCGTCTGAATTTTTGCTTTC
GGTTTGGAACCGAAGCCGCGCGTCTTGTCTGCTGCAGCGCTGCAGCATCGTTCTGTGTTGTCTCTGTCTG
ACTGTGTTTCTGTATTTGTCTGAAAATTAGGGCCAGACTGTTACCACTCCCTTAAGTTTGACCTTAGGTC
ACTGGAAAGATGTCGAGCGGATCGCTCACAACCAGTCGGTAGATGTCAAGAAGAGACGTTGGGTTACCTT
CTGCTCTGCAGAATGGCCAACCTTTAACGTCGGATGGCCGCGAGACGGCACCTTTAACCGAGACCTCATC
ACCCAGGTTAAGATCAAGGTCTTTTCACCTGGCCCGCATGGACACCCAGACCAGGTCCCCTACATCGTGA
CCTGGGAAGCCTTGGCTTTTGACCCCCCTCCCTGGGTCAAGCCCTTTGTACACCCTAAGCCTCCGCCTCC
TCTTCCTCCATCCGCCCCGTCTCTCCCCCTTGAACCTCCTCGTTCGACCCCGCCTCGATCCTCCCTTTAT
CCAGCCCTCACTCCTTCTCTAGGCGCCGGAATTGAAGATCTGGGGGATCGATCCTCTAGAGTCCGTTACA
TAACTTACGGTAAATGGCCCGCCTGGCTGACCGCCCAACGACCCCCGCCCATTGACGTCAATAATGACGT
ATGTTCCCATAGTAACGCCAATAGGGACTTTCCATTGACGTCAATGGGTGGAGTATTTACGGTAAACTGC
CCACTTGGCAGTACATCAAGTGTATCATATGCCAAGTACGCCCCCTATTGACGTCAATGACGGTAAATGG
CCCGCCTGGCATTATGCCCAGTACATGACCTTATGGGACTTTCCTACTTGGCAGTACATCTACGTATTAG
TCATCGCTATTACCATGGTGATGCGGTTTTGGCAGTACATCAATGGGCGTGGATAGCGGTTTGACTCACG
GGGATTTCCAAGTCTCCACCCCATTGACGTCAATGGGAGTTTGTTTTGGCACCAAAATCAACGGGACTTT
CCAAAATGTCGTAACAACTCCGCCCCATTGACGCAAATGGGCGGTAGGCGTGTACGGTGGGAGGTCTATA
TAAGCAGAGCTCGTTTAGTGAACCGTCAGATCGCCTGGAGACGCCATCCACGCTGTTTTGACCTCCATAG
AAGACACCGGGACCGATCCAGCCTCCGCGGCCGGGAACGGTGCATTGGAACGGACCTGCAGGAATTGATC
CGCGGCCGCCCGCCACCATGAAGACGATCATCGCCCTGAGCTACATCTTCTGCCTGGTGTTCGCCAGGGA
ATCTCACCATCATCACCACCATGAACAGAAGCTCATCTCCGAAGAGGATCTCATGGCAAGCGCAGAAGAC
TACGAATACCCATATGGTACCGAGGATCCCCAGGGAGATGCTGCCCAGAAGACAGATACATCCCACCATG
ATCAGGATCACCCAACCTTCAACAAGATCACCCCCAACCTGGCTGAGTTCGCCTTCAGCCTATACCGCCA
GCTGGCACACCAGTCCAACAGCACCAATATCTTCTTCTCCCCAGTGAGCATCGCTACAGCCTTTGCAATG
CTCTCCCTGGGGACCAAGGCTGACACTCACGATGAAATCCTGGAGGGCCTGAATTTCAACCTCACGGAGA
TTCCGGAGGCTCAGATCCATGAAGGCTTCCAGGAACTCCTCCATACCCTCAACCAGCCAGACAGCCAGCT
CCAGCTGACCACCGGCAATGGCCTGTTCCTCAGCGAGGGCCTGAAGCTAGTGGATAAGTTTTTGGAGGAT
GTTAAAAAGTTGTACCACTCAGAAGCCTTCACTGTCAACTTCGGGGACACCGAAGAGGCCAAGAAACAGA
TCAACGATTACGTGGAGAAGGGTACTCAAGGGAAAATTGTGGATTTGGTCAAGGAGCTTGACAGAGACAC
AGTTTTTGCTCTGGTGAATTACATCTTCTTTAAAGGCAAATGGGAGAGACCCTTTGAAGTCAAGGACACC
GAGGAAGAGGACTTCCACGTGGACCAGGTGACCACCGTGAAGGTGCCTATGATGAAGCGTTTAGGCATGT
TTAACATCCAGCACTGTAAGAAGCTGTCCAGCTGGGTGCTGCTGATGAAATACCTGGGCAATGCCACCGC
CATCTTCTTCCTGCCTGATGAGGGGAAACTACAGCACCTGGAAAATGAACTCACCCACGATATCATCACC
AAGTTCCTGGAAAATGAAGACAGAAGGTCTGCCAGCTTACATTTACCCAAACTGTCCATTACTGGAACCT
ATGATCTGAAGAGCATCCTGGGTCAACTGGGCATCACTAAGGTCTTCAGCAATGGGGCTGACCTCTCCGG
GGTCACAGAGGAGGCACCCCTGAAGCTCTCCAAGGCCGTGCATAAGGCTGTGCTGACCATCGATGAGAAA
GGGACTGAAGCTGCAGGCGCCATGTTTTTAGAGGCCATACCCATGTCTATCCCCCCCGAGGTCAAGTTCA
ACAAACCCTTTGTCTTCTTAATGATTGAACAAAATACCAAGTCTCCCCTCTTCATGGGAAAAGTGGTGAA
TCCCACCCAAAAATAGTGATAATTAATTAACGGATCCGGAATTCCGCCCCCCCCCCCCCCCCCCCTCTCC
CTCCCCCCCCCCTAACGTTACTGGCCGAAGCCGCTTGGAATAAGGCCGGTGTGCGTTTGTCTATATGTTA
TTTTCCACCATATTGCCGTCTTTTGGCAATGTGAGGGCCCGGAAACCTGGCCCTGTCTTCTTGACGAGCA
TTCCTAGGGGTCTTTCCCCTCTCGCCAAAGGAATGCAAGGTCTGTTGAATGTCGTGAAGGAAGCAGTTCC
TCTGGAAGCTTCTTGAAGACAAACAACGTCTGTAGCGACCCTTTGCAGGCAGCGGAACCCCCCACCTGGC
GACAGGTGCCTCTGCGGCCAAAAGCCACGTGTATAAGATACACCTGCAAAGGCGGCACAACCCCAGTGCC
ACGTTGTGAGTTGGATAGTTGTGGAAAGAGTCAAATGGCTCTCCTCAAGCGTATTCAACAAGGGGCTGAA
GGATGCCCAGAAGGTACCCCATTGTATGGGATCTGATCTGGGGCCTCGGTGCACATGCTTTACATGTGTT
TAGTCGAGGTTAAAAAAACGTCTAGGCCCCCCGAACCACGGGGACGTGGTTTTCCTTTGAAAAACACGAT
GATAAGCTTGCCACAACCCACAAGGAGACGACCTTCCATGACCGAGTACAAGCCCACGGTGCGCCTCGCC
ACCCGCGACGACGTCCCCCGGGCCGTACGCACCCTCGCCGCCGCGTTCGCCGACTACCCCGCCACGCGCC
ACACCGTCGACCCGGACCGCCACATCGAGCGGGTCACCGAGCTGCAAGAACTCTTCCTCACGCGCGTCGG
GCTCGACATCGGCAAGGTGTGGGTCGCGGACGACGGCGCCGCGGTGGCGGTCTGGACCACGCCGGAGAGC
GTCGAAGCGGGGGCGGTGTTCGCCGAGATCGGCCCGCGCATGGCCGAGTTGAGCGGTTCCCGGCTGGCCG
CGCAGCAACAGATGGAAGGCCTCCTGGCGCCGCACCGGCCCAAGGAGCCCGCGTGGTTCCTGGCCACCGT
CGGCGTCTCGCCCGACCACCAGGGCAAGGGTCTGGGCAGCGCCGTCGTGCTCCCCGGAGTGGAGGCGGCC
GAGCGCGCCGGGGTGCCCGCCTTCCTGGAGACCTCCGCGCCCCGCAACCTCCCCTTCTACGAGCGGCTCG
GCTTCACCGTCACCGCCGACGTCGAGGTGCCCGAAGGACCGCGCACCTGGTGCATGACCCGCAAGCCCGG
TGCCTGACGCCCGCCCCACGACCCGCAGCGCCCGACCGAAAGGAGCGCACGACCCCATGGCTCCGACCGA
AGCCACCCGGGGCGGCCCCGCCGACCCCGCACCCGCCCCCGAGGCCCACCGACTCTAGTCGAGGGCTGCA
GCGCTGCAGAGGCCGAGTGCAGAACTGCTCCAAAGGGACCTCAAGGCTTTCCGAGGGACACTAGGCTGAC
TCCATCGAGCCAGTGTAGAGATAAGCTTATCGATTAGTCCAATTTGTTAAAGACAGGATATCAGTGGTCC
AGGCTCTAGTTTTGACTCAACAATATCACCAGCTGAAGCCTATAGAGTACGAGCCATAGATAAAATAAAA
GATTTTATTTAGTCTCCAGAAAAAGGGGGGAATGAAAGACCCCACCTGTAGGTTTGGCAAGCTAGCTTAA
GTAACGCCATTTTGCAAGGCATGGAAAAATACATAACTGAGAATAGAGAAGTTCAGATCAAGGTCAGGAA
CAGATGGAACAGGGTCGACCCTAGAGAACCATCAGATGTTTCCAGGGTGCCCCAAGGACCTGAAATGACC
CTGTGCCTTATTTGAACTAACCAATCAGTTCGCTTCTCGCTTCTGTTCGCGCGCTTCTGCTCCCCGAGCT
CAATAAAAGAGCCCACAACCCCTCACTCGGGGCGCCAGTCCTCCGATTGACTGAGTCGCCCGGGTACCCG
TGTATCCAATAAACCCTCTTGCAGTTGCATCCGACTTGTGGTCTCGCTGTTCCTTGGGAGGGTCTCCTCT
GAGTGATTGACTACCCGTCAGCGGGGGTCTTTCATTTGGGGGCTCGTCCGGGATCGGGAGACCCCTGCCC
AGGGACCACCGACCCACCACCGGGAGGTAAGCTGGCTGCCTCGCGCGTTTCGGTGATGACGGTGAAAACC
TCTGACACATGCAGCTCCCGGAGACGGTCACAGCTTGTCTGTAAGCGGATGCCGGGAGCAGACAAGCCCG
TCAGGGCGCGTCAGCGGGTGTTGGCGGGTGTCGGGGCGCAGCCATGACCCAGTCACGTAGCGATAGCGGA
GTGTAGATCCGGCTGTGGAATGTGTGTCAGTTAGGGTGTGGAAAGTCCCCAGGCTCCCCAGCAGGCAGAA
GTATGCAAAGCATGCATCTCAATTAGTCAGCAACCAGGTGTGGAAAGTCCCCAGGCTCCCCAGCAGGCAG
AAGTATGCAAAGCATGCATCTCAATTAGTCAGCAACCATAGTCCCGCCCCTAACTCCGCCCATCCCGCCC
CTAACTCCGCCCAGTTCCGCCCATTCTCCGCCCCATGGCTGACTAATTTTTTTTATTTATGCAGAGGCCG
AGGCCGCCTCGGCCTCTGAGCTATTCCAGAAGTAGTGAGGAGGCTTTTTTGGAGGCCTAGGCTTTTGCAA
AAAGCTTACTGGCTTAACTATGCGGCATCAGAGCAGATTGTACTGAGAGTGCACCATATGCGGTGTGAAA
TACCGCACAGATGCGTAAGGAGAAAATACCGCATCAGGCGCTCTTCCGCTTCCTCGCTCACTGACTCGCT
GCGCTCGGTCGTTCGGCTGCGGCGAGCGGTATCAGCTCACTCAAAGGCGGTAATACGGTTATCCACAGAA
TCAGGGGATAACGCAGGAAAGAACATGTGAGCAAAAGGCCAGCAAAAGGCCAGGAACCGTAAAAAGGCCG
CGTTGCTGGCGTTTTTCCATAGGCTCCGCCCCCCTGACGAGCATCACAAAAATCGACGCTCAAGTCAGAG
GTGGCGAAACCCGACAGGACTATAAAGATACCAGGCGTTTCCCCCTGGAAGCTCCCTCGTGCGCTCTCCT
GTTCCGACCCTGCCGCTTACCGGATACCTGTCCGCCTTTCTCCCTTCGGGAAGCGTGGCGCTTTCTCATA
GCTCACGCTGTAGGTATCTCAGTTCGGTGTAGGTCGTTCGCTCCAAGCTGGGCTGTGTGCACGAACCCCC
CGTTCAGCCCGACCGCTGCGCCTTATCCGGTAACTATCGTCTTGAGTCCAACCCGGTAAGACACGACTTA
TCGCCACTGGCAGCAGCCACTGGTAACAGGATTAGCAGAGCGAGGTATGTAGGCGGTGCTACAGAGTTCT
TGAAGTGGTGGCCTAACTACGGCTACACTAGAAGGACAGTATTTGGTATCTGCGCTCTGCTGAAGCCAGT
TACCTTCGGAAAAAGAGTTGGTAGCTCTTGATCCGGCAAACAAACCACCGCTGGTAGCGGTGGTTTTTTT
GTTTGCAAGCAGCAGATTACGCGCAGAAAAAAAGGATCTCAAGAAGATCCTTTGATCTTTTCTACGGGGT
CTGACGCTCAGTGGAACGAAAACTCACGTTAAGGGATTTTGGTCATGAGATTATCAAAAAGGATCTTCAC
CTAGATCCTTTTAAATTAAAAATGAAGTTTTAAATCAATCTAAAGTATATATGAGTAAACTTGGTCTGAC
AGTTACCAATGCTTAATCAGTGAGGCACCTATCTCAGCGATCTGTCTATTTCGTTCATCCATAGTTGCCT
GACTCCCCGTCGTGTAGATAACTACGATACGGGAGGGCTTACCATCTGGCCCCAGTGCTGCAATGATACC
GCGAGACCCACGCTCACCGGCTCCAGATTTATCAGCAATAAACCAGCCAGCCGGAAGGGCCGAGCGCAGA
AGTGGTCCTGCAACTTTATCCGCCTCCATCCAGTCTATTAATTGTTGCCGGGAAGCTAGAGTAAGTAGTT
CGCCAGTTAATAGTTTGCGCAACGTTGTTGCCATTGCTGCAGGCATCGTGGTGTCACGCTCGTCGTTTGG
TATGGCTTCATTCAGCTCCGGTTCCCAACGATCAAGGCGAGTTACATGATCCCCCATGTTGTGCAAAAAA
GCGGTTAGCTCCTTCGGTCCTCCGATCGTTGTCAGAAGTAAGTTGGCCGCAGTGTTATCACTCATGGTTA
TGGCAGCACTGCATAATTCTCTTACTGTCATGCCATCCGTAAGATGCTTTTCTGTGACTGGTGAGTACTC
AACCAAGTCATTCTGAGAATAGTGTATGCGGCGACCGAGTTGCTCTTGCCCGGCGTCAACACGGGATAAT
ACCGCGCCACATAGCAGAACTTTAAAAGTGCTCATCATTGGAAAACGTTCTTCGGGGCGAAAACTCTCAA
GGATCTTACCGCTGTTGAGATCCAGTTCGATGTAACCCACTCGTGCACCCAACTGATCTTCAGCATCTTT
TACTTTCACCAGCGTTTCTGGGTGAGCAAAAACAGGAAGGCAAAATGCCGCAAAAAAGGGAATAAGGGCG
ACACGGAAATGTTGAATACTCATACTCTTCCTTTTTCAATATTATTGAAGCATTTATCAGGGTTATTGTC
TCATGAGCGGATACATATTTGAATGTATTTAGAAAAATAAACAAATAGGGGTTCCGCGCACATTTCCCCG
AAAAGTGCCACCTGACGTCTAAGAAACCATTATTATCATGACATTAACCTATAAAAATAGGCGTATCACG
AGGCCCTTTCGTCTTCAAGAATTAGCTTGGCCATTGCATACGTTGTATCCATATCATAATATGTACATTT
ATATTGGCTCATGTCCAACATTACCGCCATGTTGACATTGATTATTGACTAGTTATTAATAGTAATCAAT
TACGGGGTCATTAGTTCATAGCCCATATATGGAGT
Features (pLannotate 1.2.2; 23 found; start..end, strand, type, name):
    309..512     +  promoter       CMV promoter: human cytomegalovirus (CMV) immediate early promoter
    513..688     +  LTR            5' LTR (truncated): truncated long terminal repeat from Moloney murine sarcoma virus
    810..1084    +  misc_feature   MESV Ψ (fragment): packaging signal of murine embryonic stem cell virus
   1151..1567    +  CDS            gag (truncated): truncated Moloney murine leukemia virus (MMLV) gag gene lacking the start codon
   1604..1907    +  enhancer       CMV enhancer: human cytomegalovirus immediate early enhancer
   1908..2111    +  promoter       CMV promoter: human cytomegalovirus (CMV) immediate early promoter
   2333..2349    +  CDS            3xMyc (fragment): 3 tandem Myc epitope tags
   2402..3583    +  CDS            SERPINA1 (fragment): A1AT_HUMAN - Also known as AAT, PI. Experimental evidence at protein level: Swiss-Prot protein existence level 1. [Short peptide from AAT]: reversible chymotrypsin inhibitor. It also inhibits elastase, but not trypsin. Its major physiological function is the protection of the lower respiratory tract against proteolytic destruction by human leukocyte elastase (HLE). From Homo sapiens (Human).
   3615..3635    -  promoter       chicken β-actin promoter (fragment): contains a 21-bp deletion relative to the standard chicken β-actin promoter
   3743..4205    +  misc_feature   IRES: internal ribosome entry site (IRES) of the encephalomyocarditis virus (EMCV)
   4238..4837    +  CDS            PuroR: puromycin N-acetyltransferase; pac from Streptomyces alboniger; confers resistance to puromycin
   4887..4952    +  CDS            dmpM (fragment): DMPM_STRAD - Protein inferred from homology: Swiss-Prot protein existence level 3. From Streptomyces alboniger.
   4965..5036    +  CDS            Mos (fragment): MOS_MOUSE - Experimental evidence at transcript level: Swiss-Prot protein existence level 2. From Mus musculus (Mouse).
   5069..5169    +  CDS            env (fragment): murine leukemia virus gPr80 envelope polyprotein precursor; env; proteolytically cleaved into gp70SU and p15TM subunits
   5211..5636    +  LTR            3' LTR (ΔU3): self-inactivating 3' long terminal repeat (LTR) from Moloney murine leukemia virus
   5705..5745    +  CDS            rop (fragment): Rop protein, which maintains plasmids at low copy number; rop
   5847..5885    +  misc_feature   bom (fragment): basis of mobility region from pBR322
   5902..6231    +  promoter       SV40 promoter: SV40 enhancer and early promoter
   6237..6338    +  misc_feature   bom (fragment): basis of mobility region from pBR322
   6524..7112    -  rep_origin     ori: high-copy-number ColE1/pMB1/pBR322/pUC origin of replication
   7283..8143    -  CDS            AmpR: β-lactamase; bla; confers resistance to ampicillin, carbenicillin, and related antibiotics
   8144..8248    -  promoter       AmpR promoter: bla
   8434..308     +  enhancer       CMV enhancer (across the origin): human cytomegalovirus immediate early enhancer
