[The description below was written by a language model from this plasmid's Addgene catalogue record and pLannotate feature annotations shown in this document.]
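Description:
pQCXIP-SHMY-A1Pi is an 8.5 kb self-inactivating gammaretroviral expression vector built on the pQCXIP backbone, intended for transient expression or stable transduction of mammalian cells. In bacteria it is maintained through a high-copy ColE1/pUC-type origin and selected with ampicillin via the β-lactamase gene. The viral portion begins with a hybrid 5′ element in which a CMV enhancer/promoter is fused to a truncated murine sarcoma virus LTR. This drives genomic RNA synthesis in packaging cells and is followed by the Ψ packaging signal and a truncated, start-codon-less gag segment that aids encapsidation. The 3′ LTR carries a U3 deletion, so after reverse transcription and integration both LTRs are transcriptionally inactive and expression depends on the internal promoter.

That internal promoter is a CMV immediate-early enhancer/promoter driving a bicistronic transcript. The first cistron, cloned between NotI and PacI, encodes human alpha-1-antitrypsin (A1Pi, SERPINA1) preceded by an N-terminal module: the ER-targeting signal sequence of hemagglutinin, a His6 tag, a myc epitope and a single tyrosine sulfation motif derived from proCCK. The annotation detects the myc epitope and the SERPINA1 coding region, but not the shorter signal, His6 and sulfation elements, which are known only from the catalogue entry. An EMCV IRES then allows translation of puromycin N-acetyltransferase from the same mRNA, linking puromycin resistance to expression of the fusion. The signal sequence routes the protein into the secretory pathway, where the sulfation motif can be modified by tyrosylprotein sulfotransferases in the trans-Golgi. The construct therefore yields a tagged, sulfatable secretory protein. The associated study used sulfation to analyse membrane traffic, but the record does not spell out this construct's specific role in it.
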