Addgene plasmid #182648: pQCXIP-SHMY-A1Pi
Purpose: Mammalian expression vector encoding a protein fusion composed of an N-terminal ER targeting sequence of hemagglutinin (HA), one tyrosine sulfation (TS) motif (Y), myc (M), His6 (H) and A1Pi sequence
Depositing lab: Martin Spiess. Depositing organization: University of Basel. Publication: Retrograde transport of CDMPR depends on several machineries as analyzed by sulfatable nanobodies. Buser DP, Bader G, Spiess M. Life Sci Alliance. 2022 Mar 21;5(7). pii: 5/7/e202101269. doi: 10.26508/lsa.202101269. Print 2022 Mar. PubMed 35314489.
Backbone
  Vector backbone: pQCXIP
  Backbone manufacturer: Clontech/Takara Bio
  Backbone size w/o insert (bp): 7181
  Total vector size (bp): 8505
  Vector type: Mammalian Expression, Retroviral
  Selectable markers: Puromycin
Growth in bacteria
  Bacterial resistance: Ampicillin, 100 μg/mL
  Growth temperature: 37°C
  Growth strain: NEB Stable
  Copy number: High Copy
Gene/Insert
  Gene/Insert name: A1Pi (alt names: Alpha-1-antitrypsin; Alpha-1 protease inhibitor; SERPINA1)
  Species: H. sapiens (human)
  Insert size (bp): 1349
  Entrez Gene: SERPINA1 (a.k.a. A1A, A1AT, AAT, PI, PI1, PRO2275, alpha1AT, nNIF)
  Promoter: CMV
  Tag / fusion protein: N-terminal ER targeting sequence of hemagglutinin (HA) (N terminal on insert); His6-tag (N terminal on insert); myc-tag (N terminal on insert); TS site from proCCK (N terminal on insert)
  Cloning method: Restriction Enzyme; 5′ cloning site NotI (not destroyed); 3′ cloning site PacI (not destroyed)
  Sequencing primers: 5′ ACGCCATCCACGCTGTTTTGACCT; 3′ AAGCGGCTTCGGCCAGTAACGTTA
Terms and licenses: Academic/Nonprofit Terms; Industry Terms: Not Available to Industry
How to cite: pQCXIP-SHMY-A1Pi was a gift from Martin Spiess (Addgene plasmid # 182648 ; http://n2t.net/addgene:182648 ; RRID:Addgene_182648)
